>Addgene plasmid #144095 | TFORF1235 | addgene full sequence | sequence record 396164 | Addgene NGS Result
TTAATGTAGTCTTATGCAATACTCTTGTAGTCTTGCAACATGGTAACGATGAGTTAGCAACATGCCTTAC
AAGGAGAGAAAAAGCACCGTGCATGCCGATTGGTGGAAGTAAGGTGGTACGATCGTGCCTTATTAGGAAG
GCAACAGACGGGTCTGACATGGATTGGACGAACCACTGAATTGCCGCATTGCAGAGATATTGTATTTAAG
TGCCTAGCTCGATACATAAACGGGTCTCTCTGGTTAGACCAGATCTGAGCCTGGGAGCTCTCTGGCTAAC
TAGGGAACCCACTGCTTAAGCCTCAATAAAGCTTGCCTTGAGTGCTTCAAGTAGTGTGTGCCCGTCTGTT
GTGTGACTCTGGTAACTAGAGATCCCTCAGACCCTTTTAGTCAGTGTGGAAAATCTCTAGCAGTGGCGCC
CGAACAGGGACTTGAAAGCGAAAGGGAAACCAGAGGAGCTCTCTCGACGCAGGACTCGGCTTGCTGAAGC
GCGCACGGCAAGAGGCGAGGGGCGGCGACTGGTGAGTACGCCAAAAATTTTGACTAGCGGAGGCTAGAAG
GAGAGAGATGGGTGCGAGAGCGTCAGTATTAAGCGGGGGAGAATTAGATCGCGATGGGAAAAAATTCGGT
TAAGGCCAGGGGGAAAGAAAAAATATAAATTAAAACATATAGTATGGGCAAGCAGGGAGCTAGAACGATT
CGCAGTTAATCCTGGCCTGTTAGAAACATCAGAAGGCTGTAGACAAATACTGGGACAGCTACAACCATCC
CTTCAGACAGGATCAGAAGAACTTAGATCATTATATAATACAGTAGCAACCCTCTATTGTGTGCATCAAA
GGATAGAGATAAAAGACACCAAGGAAGCTTTAGACAAGATAGAGGAAGAGCAAAACAAAAGTAAGACCAC
CGCACAGCAAGCGGCCGCTGATCTTCAGACCTGGAGGAGGAGATATGAGGGACAATTGGAGAAGTGAATT
ATATAAATATAAAGTAGTAAAAATTGAACCATTAGGAGTAGCACCCACCAAGGCAAAGAGAAGAGTGGTG
CAGAGAGAAAAAAGAGCAGTGGGAATAGGAGCTTTGTTCCTTGGGTTCTTGGGAGCAGCAGGAAGCACTA
TGGGCGCAGCGTCAATGACGCTGACGGTACAGGCCAGACAATTATTGTCTGGTATAGTGCAGCAGCAGAA
CAATTTGCTGAGGGCTATTGAGGCGCAACAGCATCTGTTGCAACTCACAGTCTGGGGCATCAAGCAGCTC
CAGGCAAGAATCCTGGCTGTGGAAAGATACCTAAAGGATCAACAGCTCCTGGGGATTTGGGGTTGCTCTG
GAAAACTCATTTGCACCACTGCTGTGCCTTGGAATGCTAGTTGGAGTAATAAATCTCTGGAACAGATTTG
GAATCACACGACCTGGATGGAGTGGGACAGAGAAATTAACAATTACACAAGCTTAATACACTCCTTAATT
GAAGAATCGCAAAACCAGCAAGAAAAGAATGAACAAGAATTATTGGAATTAGATAAATGGGCAAGTTTGT
GGAATTGGTTTAACATAACAAATTGGCTGTGGTATATAAAATTATTCATAATGATAGTAGGAGGCTTGGT
AGGTTTAAGAATAGTTTTTGCTGTACTTTCTATAGTGAATAGAGTTAGGCAGGGATATTCACCATTATCG
TTTCAGACCCACCTCCCAACCCCGAGGGGACCCATGCATTGCATCTCAATTAGTCAGCAACCAGGTGTGG
AAAGTCCCCAGGCTCCCCAGCAGGCAGAAGTATGCAAAGCATGCGTCTCAATTAGTCAGCAACCATAGTC
CCGCCCCTAACTCCGCCCATCCCGCCCCTAACTCCGCCCAGTTCCGCCCATTCTCCGCCCCATGGCTGAC
TAATTTTTTTTATTTATGCAGAGGCCGAGGCCGCCTCGGCCTCTGAGCTATTCCAGAAGTAGTGAGGAGG
CTTTTTTGGAGGCCTAGGCTTTTGCAAAAAGCTTTCTAGAGGTACCACCGGAGCTTACCATGACCGAGTA
CAAGCCCACGGTGCGCCTCGCCACCCGCGACGACGTCCCCAGGGCCGTACGCACCCTCGCCGCCGCGTTC
GCCGACTACCCCGCCACGCGCCACACCGTCGATCCGGACCGCCACATCGAGCGGGTCACCGAGCTGCAAG
AACTCTTCCTCACGCGCGTCGGGCTCGACATCGGCAAGGTGTGGGTCGCGGACGACGGCGCCGCCGTGGC
GGTCTGGACCACGCCGGAGAGCGTCGAAGCGGGGGCGGTGTTCGCCGAGATCGGCCCGCGCATGGCCGAG
TTGAGCGGTTCCCGGCTGGCCGCGCAGCAACAGATGGAAGGCCTCCTGGCGCCGCACCGGCCCAAGGAGC
CCGCGTGGTTCCTGGCCACCGTCGGCGTCTCGCCCGACCACCAGGGCAAGGGTCTGGGCAGCGCCGTCGT
GCTCCCCGGAGTGGAGGCGGCCGAGCGCGCCGGGGTGCCCGCCTTCCTGGAGACCTCCGCGCCCCGCAAC
CTCCCCTTCTACGAGCGGCTCGGCTTCACCGTCACCGCCGACGTCGAGGTGCCCGAAGGACCGCGCACCT
GGTGCATGACCCGCAAGCCCGGTGCCAGTTAACGAATTCTAGATCTTGAGACAAATGGCAGTATTCATCC
ACAATTTTAAAAGAAAAGGGGGGATTGGGGGGTACAGTGCAGGGGAAAGAATAGTAGACATAATAGCAAC
AGACATACAAACTAAAGAATTACAAAAACAAATTACAAAAATTCAAAATTTTCGGGTTTATTACAGGGAC
AGCAGAGATCCACTTTGGCGCCGGCTCGAGGCCTGCAGGTGCAAAGATGGATAAAGTTTTAAACAGAGAG
GAATCTTTGCAGCTAATGGACCTTCTAGGTCTTGAAAGGAGTGGGAATTGGCTCCGGTGCCCGTCAGTGG
GCAGAGCGCACATCGCCCACAGTCCCCGAGAAGTTGGGGGGAGGGGTCGGCAATTGAACCGGTGCCTAGA
GAAGGTGGCGCGGGGTAAACTGGGAAAGTGATGTCGTGTACTGGCTCCGCCTTTTTCCCGAGGGTGGGGG
AGAACCGTATATAAGTGCAGTAGTCGCCGTGAACGTTCTTTTTCGCAACGGGTTTGCCGCCAGAACACAG
GTAAGTGCCGTGTGTGGTTCCCGCGGGCCTGGCCTCTTTACGGGTTATGGCCCTTGCGTGCCTTGAATTA
CTTCCACCTGGCTGCAGTACGTGATTCTTGATCCCGAGCTTCGGGTTGGAAGTGGGTGGGAGAGTTCGAG
GCCTTGCGCTTAAGGAGCCCCTTCGCCTCGTGCTTGAGTTGAGGCCTGGCCTGGGCGCTGGGGCCGCCGC
GTGCGAATCTGGTGGCACCTTCGCGCCTGTCTCGCTGCTTTCGATAAGTCTCTAGCCATTTAAAATTTTT
GATGACCTGCTGCGACGCTTTTTTTCTGGCAAGATAGTCTTGTAAATGCGGGCCAAGATCTGCACACTGG
TATTTCGGTTTTTGGGGCCGCGGGCGGCGACGGGGCCCGTGCGTCCCAGCGCACATGTTCGGCGAGGCGG
GGCCTGCGAGCGCGGCCACCGAGAATCGGACGGGGGTAGTCTCAAGCTGGCCGGCCTGCTCTGGTGCCTG
GCCTCGCGCCGCCGTGTATCGCCCCGCCCTGGGCGGCAAGGCTGGCCCGGTCGGCACCAGTTGCGTGAGC
GGAAAGATGGCCGCTTCCCGGCCCTGCTGCAGGGAGCTCAAAATGGAGGACGCGGCGCTCGGGAGAGCGG
GCGGGTGAGTCACCCACACAAAGGAAAAGGGCCTTTCCGTCCTCAGCCGTCGCTTCATGTGACTCCACGG
AGTACCGGGCGCCGTCCAGGCACCTCGATTAGTTCTCGAGCTTTTGGAGTACGTCGTCTTTAGGTTGGGG
GGAGGGGTTTTATGCGATGGAGTTTCCCCACACTGAGTGGGTGGAGACTGAAGTTAGGCCAGCTTGGCAC
TTGATGTAATTCTCCTTGGAATTTGCCCTTTTTGAGTTTGGATCTTGGTTCATTCTCAAGCCTCAGACAG
TGGTTCAAAGTTTTTTTCTTCCATTTCAGGTGTCGTGAGGCTAGCACCGCCACCATGAAGTTCAAAAGGA
GGCACCAAGCATTTCCGTCCTTCTTCAAGATGAAGGTAAGCCTTCCCAGTGATCCAAGCTGTGTTGAAGA
AATCTTGCGGGAATCGCAGCATCTGACCCCAGGATTCACCTTACAAAAGTGGAATGACCCAACCACCAGA
GCTTCTACAAAGTCAGTGTCTTTCAAATCGATGCTTGAGGATGACCTGAAGCTGAGCAGTGATGAAGATG
ACCTTGAGCCTGTGAAGACCTTGACCACTCAGTGCACTGCCACTGAGCTCTACCAGGCTGTTGAAAAGGC
AAAACCTAGGAATAATCCTGTGAACCCACCCTTGGCCACTCCCCAGCCCCCACCTGCAGTGCAAGCCAGC
GGGGGTTCTGGCAGCTCCAGCGAATCGGAGAGCAGCTCTGAGTCGGATTCAGACACTGAAAGTAGCACCA
CTGACAGCGAATCTAATGAGGCACCTCGTGTGGCAACTCCAGAGCCTGAGCCACCCTCAACCAACAAGTG
GCAACTGGATAAATGGCTTAACAAAGTGACATCCCAGAACAAGTCTTTTATTTGTGGCCAAAATGAAACA
CCCATGGAGACTATTTCTCTGCCTCCTCCAATCATCCAACCAATGGAAGTCCAGATGAAAGTGAAGACGA
ATGCCAGTCAGGTCCCAGCTGAACCCAAAGAAAGGCCTCTCCTCAGTCTCATTAGGGAGAAAGCCCGTCC
ACGGCCCACTCAGAAAATTCCAGAAACAAAGGCTTTGAAGCATAAGTTGTCAACAACTAGTGAGACAGTG
TCTCAAAGGACAATTGGGAAAAAACAGCCCAAAAAAGTTGAGAAGAACACCAGCACTGACGAGTTTACCT
GGCCCAAACCAAATATTACCAGCAGCACTCCCAAAGAAAAAGAAAGTGTGGAGCTTCATGACCCACCAAG
AGGCCGCAACAAAGCCACTGCCCACAAACCAGCCCCTAGGAAAGAACCAAGACCTAACATCCCTTTGGCT
CCCGAGAAGAAGAAGTACAGAGGGCCTGGCAAGATTGTGCCAAAGTCTCGGGAATTCATTGAAACAGATT
CATCTACATCTGACTCCAACACAGATCAGGAAGAGACCCTGCAAATCAAAGTCCTGCCTCCGTGCATTAT
TTCTGGAGGTAATACTGCCAAATCCAAGGAAATCTGTGGTGCCAGCCTGACCCTCAGCACCTTAATGAGT
AGCAGTGGCAGCAACAACAACTTATCCATCAGTAATGAAGAGCCAACATTTTCACCTATTCCTGTCATGC
AAACTGAAATCCTGTCCCCTCTGCGAGATCATGAGAACCTGAAAAACCTCTGGGTGAAGATTGACCTTGA
CTTACTCTCTAGAGTACCTGGCCACAGCTCACTCCATGCAGCACCTGCCAAGCCAGACCACAAGGAGACT
GCCACAAAACCCAAGCGTCAGACAGCTGTCACAGCTGTGGAGAAACCAGCCCCTAAGGGCAAACGTAAGC
ACAAGCCAATAGAAGTTGCAGAGAAGATCCCTGAGAAGAAGCAGCGCCTGGAGGAGGCCACAACTATCTG
CTTGCTCCCTCCTTGCATCTCACCAGCCCCACCCCACAAGCCTCCCAACACTAGAGAAAATAATTCATCC
AGGAGAGCAAATAGAAGAAAGGAAGAAAAACTATTTCCTCCTCCACTTTCCCCACTGCCAGAGGACCCTC
CACGCCGCAGAAATGTCAGTGGCAATAATGGTCCCTTTGGTCAAGACAAAAACATCGCCATGACTGGACA
AATCACATCTACCAAACCTAAGAGAACTGAAGGCAAATTCTGTGCTACTTTCAAAGGGATATCGGTAAAT
GAGGGAGACACTCCAAAAAAGGCATCCTCTGCCACCATCACTGTCACCAATACTGCTATTGCCACTGCTA
CTGTCACTGCTACTGCCATTGTCACCACCACTGTCACAGCTACTGCCACCGCCACGGCCACCACCACAAC
TACTACCACTACCATTTCCACCATCACCTCTACCATCACTACTGGCCTCATGGATAGCAGTCACCTGGAG
ATGACGTCCTGGGCGGCTCTGCCCCTTCTATCCAGCAGCAGCACTAATGTCCGGAGACCCAAGCTCACTT
TTGATGACTCGGTTCACAATGCTGATTATTACATGCAAGAAGCTAAGAAGCTGAAGCACAAAGCTGATGC
ACTGTTCGAGAAATTTGGCAAAGCTGTGAATTATGCTGATGCCGCCCTCTCCTTCACTGAATGTGGCAAT
GCCATGGAACGCGACCCTCTGGAAGCAAAGTCCCCATACACCATGTACTCTGAGACTGTGGAGCTCCTCA
GGTATGCAATGAGGCTGAAGAACTTTGCAAGTCCCTTGGCTTCGGATGGGGACAAAAAGCTAGCAGTACT
ATGCTACCGATGTTTATCACTCCTCTATTTGAGAATGTTTAAGCTGAAGAAGGACCATGCTATGAAGTAC
TCCAGATCACTGATGGAATATTTTAAGCAAAATGCTTCAAAAGTCGCACAGATACCCTCTCCATGGGTAA
GCAATGGAAAGAACACTCCATCCCCAGTGTCTCTCAACAACGTCTCCCCCATCAACGCAATGGGGAACTG
TAACAATGGCCCAGTCACCATTCCCCAGCGCATTCACCACATGGCTGCCAGCCACGTCAACATCACTAGC
AATGTGTTACGGGGCTATGAACACTGGGATATGGCCGACAAACTGACAAGAGAAAACAAAGAATTCTTTG
GTGATCTGGACACGCTGATGGGGCCTCTGACCCAGCACAGCAGCATGACCAATCTTGTCCGCTACGTTCG
CCAAGGACTGTGTTGGCTGCGCATCGATGCCCACTTGTTGTAGTAATGAACTAGTCCGTAACTTGAAAGT
ATTTCGATTTCTTGGCTTTATATATCTTGTGGAAAGGACGATCAATGAAGTCGACCGTCACCGCCACGCG
TTAAGTCGACAATCAACCTCTGGATTACAAAATTTGTGAAAGATTGACTGGTATTCTTAACTATGTTGCT
CCTTTTACGCTATGTGGATACGCTGCTTTAATGCCTTTGTATCATGCTATTGCTTCCCGTATGGCTTTCA
TTTTCTCCTCCTTGTATAAATCCTGGTTGCTGTCTCTTTATGAGGAGTTGTGGCCCGTTGTCAGGCAACG
TGGCGTGGTGTGCACTGTGTTTGCTGACGCAACCCCCACTGGTTGGGGCATTGCCACCACCTGTCAGCTC
CTTTCCGGGACTTTCGCTTTCCCCCTCCCTATTGCCACGGCGGAACTCATCGCCGCCTGCCTTGCCCGCT
GCTGGACAGGGGCTCGGCTGTTGGGCACTGACAATTCCGTGGTGTTGTCGGGGAAATCATCGTCCTTTCC
TTGGCTGCTCGCCTGTGTTGCCACCTGGATTCTGCGCGGGACGTCCTTCTGCTACGTCCCTTCGGCCCTC
AATCCAGCGGACCTTCCTTCCCGCGGCCTGCTGCCGGCTCTGCGGCCTCTTCCGCGTCTTCGCCTTCGCC
CTCAGACGAGTCGGATCTCCCTTTGGGCCGCCTCCCCGCGTCGACTTTAAGACCAATGACTTACAAGGCA
GCTGTAGATCTTAGCCACTTTTTAAAAGAAAAGGGGGGACTGGAAGGGCTAATTCACTCCCAACGAAGAC
AAGATCTGCTTTTTGCTTGTACTGGGTCTCTCTGGTTAGACCAGATCTGAGCCTGGGAGCTCTCTGGCTA
ACTAGGGAACCCACTGCTTAAGCCTCAATAAAGCTTGCCTTGAGTGCTTCAAGTAGTGTGTGCCCGTCTG
TTGTGTGACTCTGGTAACTAGAGATCCCTCAGACCCTTTTAGTCAGTGTGGAAAATCTCTAGCAGTACGT
ATAGTAGTTCATGTCATCTTATTATTCAGTATTTATAACTTGCAAAGAAATGAATATCAGAGAGTGAGAG
GAACTTGTTTATTGCAGCTTATAATGGTTACAAATAAAGCAATAGCATCACAAATTTCACAAATAAAGCA
TTTTTTTCACTGCATTCTAGTTGTGGTTTGTCCAAACTCATCAATGTATCTTATCATGTCTGGCTCTAGC
TATCCCGCCCCTAACTCCGCCCATCCCGCCCCTAACTCCGCCCAGTTCCGCCCATTCTCCGCCCCATGGC
TGACTAATTTTTTTTATTTATGCAGAGGCCGAGGCCGCCTCGGCCTCTGAGCTATTCCAGAAGTAGTGAG
GAGGCTTTTTTGGAGGCCTAGGGACGTACCCAATTCGCCCTATAGTGAGTCGTATTACGCGCGCTCACTG
GCCGTCGTTTTACAACGTCGTGACTGGGAAAACCCTGGCGTTACCCAACTTAATCGCCTTGCAGCACATC
CCCCTTTCGCCAGCTGGCGTAATAGCGAAGAGGCCCGCACCGATCGCCCTTCCCAACAGTTGCGCAGCCT
GAATGGCGAATGGG
[124 nt withheld, positions 8555-8678]
C
[91 nt withheld, positions 8680-8770]
A
[49 nt withheld, positions 8772-8820]
CCTTTGACGTTGGAGTCCACGTTCTTT
[37 nt withheld, positions 8848-8884]
ACCCTATCTCGGTCTATTCTTTTGATTTATAAGGGATTTTGCCGATTTCGGCCTATTGGTTAAAAAATGA
GCTGATTTAACAAAAATTTAACGCGAATTTTAACAAAATATTAACGCTTACAATTTAGGTGGCACTTTTC
GGGGAAATGTGCGCGGAACCCCTATTTGTTTATTTTTCTAAATACATTCAAATATGTATCCGCTCATGAG
ACAATAACCCTGATAAATGCTTCAATAATATTGAAAAAGGAAGAGTATGAGTATTCAACATTTCCGTGTC
GCCCTTATTCCCTTTTTTGCGGCATTTTGCCTTCCTGTTTTTGCTCACCCAGAAACGCTGGTGAAAGTAA
AAGATGCTGAAGATCAGTTGGGTGCACGAGTGGGTTACATCGAACTGGATCTCAACAGCGGTAAGATCCT
TGAGAGTTTTCGCCCCGAAGAACGTTTTCCAATGATGAGCACTTTTAAAGTTCTGCTATGTGGCGCGGTA
TTATCCCGTATTGACGCCGGGCAAGAGCAACTCGGTCGCCGCATACACTATTCTCAGAATGACTTGGTTG
AGTACTCACCAGTCACAGAAAAGCATCTTACGGATGGCATGACAGTAAGAGAATTATGCAGTGCTGCCAT
AACCATGAGTGATAACACTGCGGCCAACTTACTTCTGACAACGATCGGAGGACCGAAGGAGCTAACCGCT
TTTTTGCACAACATGGGGGATCATGTAACTCGCCTTGATCGTTGGGAACCGGAGCTGAATGAAGCCATAC
CAAACGACGAGCGTGACACCACGATGCCTGTAGCAATGGCAACAACGTTGCGCAAACTATTAACTGGCGA
ACTACTTACTCTAGCTTCCCGGCAACAATTAATAGACTGGATGGAGGCGGATAAAGTTGCAGGACCACTT
CTGCGCTCGGCCCTTCCGGCTGGCTGGTTTATTGCTGATAAATCTGGAGCCGGTGAGCGTGGGTCTCGCG
GTATCATTGCAGCACTGGGGCCAGATGGTAAGCCCTCCCGTATCGTAGTTATCTACACGACGGGGAGTCA
GGCAACTATGGATGAACGAAATAGACAGATCGCTGAGATAGGTGCCTCACTGATTAAGCATTGGTAACTG
TCAGACCAAGTTTACTCATATATACTTTAGATTGATTTAAAACTTCATTTTTAATTTAAAAGGATCTAGG
TGAAGATCCTTTTTGATAATCTCATGACCAAAATCCCTTAACGTGAGTTTTCGTTCCACTGAGCGTCAGA
CCCCGTAGAAAAGATCAAAGGATCTTCTTGAGATCCTTTTTTTCTGCGCGTAATCTGCTGCTTGCAAACA
AAAAAACCACCGCTACCAGCGGTGGTTTGTTTGCCGGATCAAGAGCTACCAACTCTTTTTCCGAAGGTAA
CTGGCTTCAGCAGAGCGCAGATACCAAATACTGTTCTTCTAGTGTAGCCGTAGTTAGGCCACCACTTCAA
GAACTCTGTAGCACCGCCTACATACCTCGCTCTGCTAATCCTGTTACCAGTGGCTGCTGCCAGTGGCGAT
AAGTCGTGTCTTACCGGGTTGGACTCAAGACGATAGTTACCGGATAAGGCGCAGCGGTCGGGCTGAACGG
GGGGTTCGTGCACACAGCCCAGCTTGGAGCGAACGACCTACACCGAACTGAGATACCTACAGCGTGAGCT
ATGAGAAAGCGCCACGCTTCCCGAAGGGAGAAAGGCGGACAGGTATCCGGTAAGCGGCAGGGTCGGAACA
GGAGAGCGCACGAGGGAGCTTCCAGGGGGAAACGCCTGGTATCTTTATAGTCCTGTCGGGTTTCGCCACC
TCTGACTTGAGCGTCGATTTTTGTGATGCTCGTCAGGGGGGCGGAGCCTATGGAAAAACGCCAGCAACGC
GGCCTTTTTACGGTTCCTGGCCTTTTGCTGGCCTTTTGCTCACATGTTCTTTCCTGCGTTATCCCCTGAT
TCTGTGGATAACCGTATTACCGCCTTTGAGTGAGCTGATACCGCTCGCCGCAGCCGAACGACCGAGCGCA
GCGAGTCAGTGAGCGAGGAAGCGGAAGAGCGCCCAATACGCAAACCGCCTCTCCCCGCGCGTTGGCCGAT
TCATTAATGCAGCTGGCACGACAGGTTTCCCGACTGGAAAGCGGGCAGTGAGCGCAACGCAATTAATGTG
AGTTAGCTCACTCATTAGGCACCCCAGGCTTTACACTTTATGCTTCCGGCTCGTATGTTGTGTGGAATTG
TGAGCGGATAACAATTTCACACAGGAAACAGCTATGACCATGATTACGCCAAGCGCGCAATTAACCCTCA
CTAAAGGGAACAAAAGCTGGAGCTGCAAGC
Features (pLannotate 1.2.2; 31 found; start..end, strand, type, name):
      5..231     +  promoter       RSV promoter: Rous sarcoma virus enhancer/promoter
    232..412     +  LTR            5' LTR (truncated): truncated 5' long terminal repeat (LTR) from HIV-1
    459..584     +  misc_feature   HIV-1 Ψ: packaging signal of human immunodeficiency virus type 1
    568..931     +  CDS            HIV-1 gag (fragment): gag protein from human immunodeficiency virus 1; gag
   1077..1310    +  misc_feature   RRE: The Rev response element (RRE) of HIV-1 allows for Rev-dependent mRNA export from the nucleus to the cytoplasm.
   1687..1713    +  CDS            Rev (fragment): human immunodeficiency virus 1 (HIV-1) Rev protein; rev; enhances nuclear export of unspliced and incompletely spliced viral mRNAs
   1720..1743    +  promoter       SV40 promoter (fragment): SV40 early promoter
   1744..1815    +  promoter       SV40 promoter (fragment): SV40 enhancer and early promoter
   1839..1974    +  rep_origin     SV40 ori: SV40 origin of replication
   2020..2616    +  CDS            PuroR (fragment): puromycin N-acetyltransferase; pac from Streptomyces; confers resistance to puromycin
   2665..2782    +  misc_feature   cPPT/CTS: central polypurine tract and central termination sequence of HIV-1
   2847..2913    +  CDS            small t antigen (fragment): SV40 (simian virus 40) small t antigen
   2920..4098    +  promoter       EF-1α promoter: strong constitutive promoter for human elongation factor EF-1α
   4166..6970    +  CDS            AFF2 (fragment): AFF2_HUMAN - Also known as FMR2, OX19. Experimental evidence at protein level: Swiss-Prot protein existence level 1. RNA-binding protein. Might be involved in alternative splicing regulation through an interaction with G-quartet RNA structure. From Homo sapiens (Human).
   6986..7039    +  promoter       U6 promoter (fragment): RNA polymerase III promoter for human U6 snRNA
   7081..7669    +  misc_feature   WPRE: woodchuck hepatitis virus posttranscriptional regulatory element
   7720..7739    +  misc_feature   cPPT/CTS (fragment): central polypurine tract and central termination sequence of HIV-1
   7741..7974    +  LTR            3' LTR (ΔU3): self-inactivating 3' long terminal repeat (LTR) from HIV-1
   8052..8173    +  polyA_signal   SV40 poly(A) signal: SV40 polyadenylation signal
   8213..8348    +  rep_origin     SV40 ori: SV40 origin of replication
   8369..8387    -  promoter       T7 promoter: promoter for bacteriophage T7 RNA polymerase
   8395..8550    +  CDS            lacZα (fragment): LacZα fragment of β-galactosidase; lacZ fragment
   8555..8983    +  rep_origin     f1 ori (sequence partly withheld): f1 bacteriophage origin of replication; arrow indicates direction of (+) strand synthesis
   9036..9140    +  promoter       AmpR promoter: bla
   9141..10001   +  CDS            AmpR: β-lactamase; bla; confers resistance to ampicillin, carbenicillin, and related antibiotics
  10172..10760   +  rep_origin     ori: high-copy-number ColE1/pMB1/pBR322/pUC origin of replication
  10943..11035   +  CDS            lacI (fragment): lac repressor; lacI; The lac repressor binds to the lac operator to inhibit transcription in E. coli. This inhibition can be relieved by adding lactose or isopropyl-β-D-thiogalactopyranoside (IPTG).
  11048..11069   +  protein_bind   CAP binding site: CAP binding activates transcription in the presence of cAMP. E. coli catabolite activator protein
  11084..11114   +  promoter       lac promoter: promoter for the E. coli lac operon
  11118..11140   +  protein_bind   lac operator (fragment): The lac repressor binds to the lac operator to inhibit transcription in E. coli. This inhibition can be relieved by adding lactose or isopropyl-β-D-thiogalactopyranoside (IPTG). lac repressor encoded by lacI
  11183..11201   +  promoter       T3 promoter: promoter for bacteriophage T3 RNA polymerase
