[The description below was written by a language model from this plasmid's Addgene catalogue record and pLannotate feature annotations shown in this document.]
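Description:
TFORF1235 is a lentiviral mammalian expression plasmid built on the pLX_TRC317 backbone and belongs to a barcoded library of human transcription factor open reading frames. It carries the human AFF2 gene (also known as FMR2 or FRAXE), a synthesized ORF of about 3 kb, under the strong constitutive EF-1α promoter. The full sequence record is about 11.2 kb, consistent with the stated backbone and insert sizes. In bacteria the plasmid is maintained through a high-copy ColE1/pUC-type origin and selected with ampicillin via β-lactamase. An f1 origin and remnants of a lac/T7/T3 cloning region are also present. The depositor notes that the plasmid can recombine, as is common for LTR-containing vectors.

The viral portion has a third-generation, self-inactivating layout. An RSV promoter fused to a truncated HIV-1 5' LTR drives genomic RNA production in packaging cells. It is followed by the Ψ packaging signal with a gag fragment and by the Rev response element for Rev-dependent nuclear export. The ΔU3 3' LTR disables LTR promoter activity after integration. Within the transfer cassette, an SV40 early promoter drives puromycin N-acetyltransferase for selection of transduced cells. A cPPT/CTS element, which aids nuclear import of the viral genome, precedes the EF-1α–AFF2 unit. A WPRE downstream of the ORF enhances transcript stability and expression.

According to the catalogue entry, each library member carries a unique 24-bp barcode, although it is not annotated in the feature table. The barcode lets the overexpressed factor be identified in pooled screens, such as those probing directed differentiation of cells.
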