Addgene plasmid #144095: TFORF1235
Purpose: Lentiviral vector for overexpressing transcription factor ORFs with unique 24-bp barcodes. Barcodes facilitate identification of transcription factors in pooled screens.
Depositing lab: Feng Zhang. Depositing organization: Broad Institute. Publication: A transcription factor atlas of directed differentiation. Joung J, Ma S, Tay T, Geiger-Schuller KR, Kirchgatterer PC, Verdine VK, Guo B, Arias-Garcia MA, Allen WE, Singh A, Kuksenko O, Abudayyeh OO, Gootenberg JS, Fu Z, Macrae RK, Buenrostro JD, Regev A, Zhang F. Cell. 2023 Jan 5;186(1):209-229.e26. doi: 10.1016/j.cell.2022.11.026. PubMed 36608654.
Backbone
  Vector backbone: pLX_TRC317
  Backbone manufacturer: Broad Institute Genetic Perturbation Platform
  Backbone size w/o insert (bp): 8264
  Vector type: Mammalian Expression, Lentiviral
  Selectable markers: Puromycin
Growth in bacteria
  Bacterial resistance: Ampicillin, 100 μg/mL
  Growth temperature: 37°C
  Growth strain: NEB Stable
  Copy number: High Copy
Gene/Insert
  Gene/Insert name: AFF2
  Species: H. sapiens (human)
  Insert size (bp): 2960
  Entrez Gene: AFF2 (a.k.a. FMR2, FMR2P, FRAXE, MRX2, OX19)
  Promoter: EF1a
  Cloning method: Unknown
  Sequencing primers: 5′ GGGTGGAGACTGAAGTTAGGCCAG; 3′ CACATAGCGTAAAAGGAGCAACATAG
Terms and licenses: Academic/Nonprofit Terms; Industry Terms: Not Available to Industry
Depositor comments: NM_001170628,ENST00000286437 . The transcription factor ORF portion of this plasmid was synthesized by Genewiz. Please test multiple small colonies in case of plasmid recombination. To make this collection available in a timely manner, a portion of this collection was not fully sequenced by Addgene. If an Addgene verified full plasmid sequence is not available, please contact us prior to placing an order to request the full sequence.
How to cite: TFORF1235 was a gift from Feng Zhang (Addgene plasmid # 144095 ; http://n2t.net/addgene:144095 ; RRID:Addgene_144095)
