>Addgene plasmid #144095 | TFORF1235 | depositor partial sequence | sequence record 284409 | Insert
ACCGCCACCATGAAGTTCAAAAGGAGGCACCAAGCATTTCCGTCCTTCTTCAAGATGAAGGTAAGCCTTC
CCAGTGATCCAAGCTGTGTTGAAGAAATCTTGCGGGAATCGCAGCATCTGACCCCAGGATTCACCTTACA
AAAGTGGAATGACCCAACCACCAGAGCTTCTACAAAGTCAGTGTCTTTCAAATCGATGCTTGAGGATGAC
CTGAAGCTGAGCAGTGATGAAGATGACCTTGAGCCTGTGAAGACCTTGACCACTCAGTGCACTGCCACTG
AGCTCTACCAGGCTGTTGAAAAGGCAAAACCTAGGAATAATCCTGTGAACCCACCCTTGGCCACTCCCCA
GCCCCCACCTGCAGTGCAAGCCAGCGGGGGTTCTGGCAGCTCCAGCGAATCGGAGAGCAGCTCTGAGTCG
GATTCAGACACTGAAAGTAGCACCACTGACAGCGAATCTAATGAGGCACCTCGTGTGGCAACTCCAGAGC
CTGAGCCACCCTCAACCAACAAGTGGCAACTGGATAAATGGCTTAACAAAGTGACATCCCAGAACAAGTC
TTTTATTTGTGGCCAAAATGAAACACCCATGGAGACTATTTCTCTGCCTCCTCCAATCATCCAACCAATG
GAAGTCCAGATGAAAGTGAAGACGAATGCCAGTCAGGTCCCAGCTGAACCCAAAGAAAGGCCTCTCCTCA
GTCTCATTAGGGAGAAAGCCCGTCCACGGCCCACTCAGAAAATTCCAGAAACAAAGGCTTTGAAGCATAA
GTTGTCAACAACTAGTGAGACAGTGTCTCAAAGGACAATTGGGAAAAAACAGCCCAAAAAAGTTGAGAAG
AACACCAGCACTGACGAGTTTACCTGGCCCAAACCAAATATTACCAGCAGCACTCCCAAAGAAAAAGAAA
GTGTGGAGCTTCATGACCCACCAAGAGGCCGCAACAAAGCCACTGCCCACAAACCAGCCCCTAGGAAAGA
ACCAAGACCTAACATCCCTTTGGCTCCCGAGAAGAAGAAGTACAGAGGGCCTGGCAAGATTGTGCCAAAG
TCTCGGGAATTCATTGAAACAGATTCATCTACATCTGACTCCAACACAGATCAGGAAGAGACCCTGCAAA
TCAAAGTCCTGCCTCCGTGCATTATTTCTGGAGGTAATACTGCCAAATCCAAGGAAATCTGTGGTGCCAG
CCTGACCCTCAGCACCTTAATGAGTAGCAGTGGCAGCAACAACAACTTATCCATCAGTAATGAAGAGCCA
ACATTTTCACCTATTCCTGTCATGCAAACTGAAATCCTGTCCCCTCTGCGAGATCATGAGAACCTGAAAA
ACCTCTGGGTGAAGATTGACCTTGACTTACTCTCTAGAGTACCTGGCCACAGCTCACTCCATGCAGCACC
TGCCAAGCCAGACCACAAGGAGACTGCCACAAAACCCAAGCGTCAGACAGCTGTCACAGCTGTGGAGAAA
CCAGCCCCTAAGGGCAAACGTAAGCACAAGCCAATAGAAGTTGCAGAGAAGATCCCTGAGAAGAAGCAGC
GCCTGGAGGAGGCCACAACTATCTGCTTGCTCCCTCCTTGCATCTCACCAGCCCCACCCCACAAGCCTCC
CAACACTAGAGAAAATAATTCATCCAGGAGAGCAAATAGAAGAAAGGAAGAAAAACTATTTCCTCCTCCA
CTTTCCCCACTGCCAGAGGACCCTCCACGCCGCAGAAATGTCAGTGGCAATAATGGTCCCTTTGGTCAAG
ACAAAAACATCGCCATGACTGGACAAATCACATCTACCAAACCTAAGAGAACTGAAGGCAAATTCTGTGC
TACTTTCAAAGGGATATCGGTAAATGAGGGAGACACTCCAAAAAAGGCATCCTCTGCCACCATCACTGTC
ACCAATACTGCTATTGCCACTGCTACTGTCACTGCTACTGCCATTGTCACCACCACTGTCACAGCTACTG
CCACCGCCACGGCCACCACCACAACTACTACCACTACCATTTCCACCATCACCTCTACCATCACTACTGG
CCTCATGGATAGCAGTCACCTGGAGATGACGTCCTGGGCGGCTCTGCCCCTTCTATCCAGCAGCAGCACT
AATGTCCGGAGACCCAAGCTCACTTTTGATGACTCGGTTCACAATGCTGATTATTACATGCAAGAAGCTA
AGAAGCTGAAGCACAAAGCTGATGCACTGTTCGAGAAATTTGGCAAAGCTGTGAATTATGCTGATGCCGC
CCTCTCCTTCACTGAATGTGGCAATGCCATGGAACGCGACCCTCTGGAAGCAAAGTCCCCATACACCATG
TACTCTGAGACTGTGGAGCTCCTCAGGTATGCAATGAGGCTGAAGAACTTTGCAAGTCCCTTGGCTTCGG
ATGGGGACAAAAAGCTAGCAGTACTATGCTACCGATGTTTATCACTCCTCTATTTGAGAATGTTTAAGCT
GAAGAAGGACCATGCTATGAAGTACTCCAGATCACTGATGGAATATTTTAAGCAAAATGCTTCAAAAGTC
GCACAGATACCCTCTCCATGGGTAAGCAATGGAAAGAACACTCCATCCCCAGTGTCTCTCAACAACGTCT
CCCCCATCAACGCAATGGGGAACTGTAACAATGGCCCAGTCACCATTCCCCAGCGCATTCACCACATGGC
TGCCAGCCACGTCAACATCACTAGCAATGTGTTACGGGGCTATGAACACTGGGATATGGCCGACAAACTG
ACAAGAGAAAACAAAGAATTCTTTGGTGATCTGGACACGCTGATGGGGCCTCTGACCCAGCACAGCAGCA
TGACCAATCTTGTCCGCTACGTTCGCCAAGGACTGTGTTGGCTGCGCATCGATGCCCACTTGTTGTAGTA
ATGAACTAGTCCGTAACTTGAAAGTATTTCGATTTCTTGGCTTTATATATCTTGTGGAAAGGACGATCAA
TGAAGTCGACCGTCACCGCC
