>Addgene plasmid #144095 | TFORF1235 | depositor partial sequence | sequence record 284410 | Barcode
TCAATGAAGTCGACCGTCACCGCC
